>Addgene plasmid #175474 | PRDX6A-c001 | addgene full sequence | sequence record 353175 | Addgene NGS Result
CTAGAAATAATTTTGTTTAACTTTAAGAAGGAGATATACATATGCACCATCATCATCATCATTCTTCTGG
TGTAGATCTGGGTACCGAGAACCTGTACTTCCAATCCATGCCCGGAGGTCTGCTTCTCGGGGACGTGGCT
CCCAACTTTGAGGCCAATACCACCGTCGGCCGCATCCGTTTCCACGACTTTCTGGGAGACTCATGGGGCA
TTCTCTTCTCCCACCCTCGGGACTTTACCCCAGTGTGCACCACAGAGCTTGGCAGAGCTGCAAAGCTGGC
ACCAGAATTTGCCAAGAGGAATGTTAAGTTGATTGCCCTTTCAATAGACAGTGTTGAGGACCATCTTGCC
TGGAGCAAGGATATCAATGCTTACAATTGTGAAGAGCCCACAGAAAAGTTACCTTTTCCCATCATCGATG
ATAGGAATCGGGAGCTTACCATCCTGTTGGGCATGCTGGATCCAGCAGAGAAGGATGAAAAGGGCATGCC
TGTGACAGCTCGTGTGGTGTTTGTTTTTGGTCCTGATAAGAAGCTGAAGCTGTCTATCCTCTACCCAGCT
ACCACTGGCAGGAACTTTGATGAGATTCTCAGGGTAGTCATCTCTCTCCAGCTGACAGCAGAAAAAAGGG
TTGCCACCCCAGTTGATTGGAAGGATGGGGATAGTGTGATGGTCCTTCCAACCATCCCTGAAGAAGAAGC
CAAAAAACTTTTCCCGAAAGGAGTCTTCACCAAAGAGCTCCCATCTGGCAAGAAATACCTCCGCTACACA
CCCCAGCCTAGCAGTAAAGGTGGATACGGCTCTGGAGGCGGTGGAAGTGGTGGCGGAGGTAGCGGTCTGA
ATGATATCTTTGAAGCGCAGAAGATTGAATGGCATGAATGATAAGGATCCGAATTCGAGCTCCGTCGACA
AGCTTGCGGCCGCACTCGAGCACCACCACCACCACCACTGAGATCCGGCTGCTAACAAAGCCCGAAAGGA
AGCTGAGTTGGCTGCTGCCACCGCTGAGCAATAACTAGCATAACCCCTTGGGGCCTCTAAACGGGTCTTG
AGGGGTTTTTTGCTGAAAGGAGGAACTATATCCGGATTGGCGAATGGG
[124 nt withheld, positions 1099-1222]
C
[91 nt withheld, positions 1224-1314]
A
[49 nt withheld, positions 1316-1364]
CCTTTGACGTTGGAGTCCACGTTCTTT
[37 nt withheld, positions 1392-1428]
ACCCTATCTCGGTCTATTCTTTTGATTTATAAGGGATTTTGCCGATTTCGGCCTATTGGTTAAAAAATGA
GCTGATTTAACAAAAATTTAACGCGAATTTTAACAAAATATTAACGCTTACAATTTAGGTGGCACTTTTC
GGGGAAATGTGCGCGGAACCCCTATTTGTTTATTTTTCTAAATACATTCAAATATGTATCCGCTCATGAA
TTAATTCTTAGAAAAACTCATCGAGCATCAAATGAAACTGCAATTTATTCATATCAGGATTATCAATACC
ATATTTTTGAAAAAGCCGTTTCTGTAATGAAGGAGAAAACTCACCGAGGCAGTTCCATAGGATGGCAAGA
TCCTGGTATCGGTCTGCGATTCCGACTCGTCCAACATCAATACAACCTATTAATTTCCCCTCGTCAAAAA
TAAGGTTATCAAGTGAGAAATCACCATGAGTGACGACTGAATCCGGTGAGAATGGCAAAAGTTTATGCAT
TTCTTTCCAGACTTGTTCAACAGGCCAGCCATTACGCTCGTCATCAAAATCACTCGCATCAACCAAACCG
TTATTCATTCGTGATTGCGCCTGAGCGAGACGAAATACGCGATCGCTGTTAAAAGGACAATTACAAACAG
GAATCGAATGCAACCGGCGCAGGAACACTGCCAGCGCATCAACAATATTTTCACCTGAATCAGGATATTC
TTCTAATACCTGGAATGCTGTTTTCCCGGGGATCGCAGTGGTGAGTAACCATGCATCATCAGGAGTACGG
ATAAAATGCTTGATGGTCGGAAGAGGCATAAATTCCGTCAGCCAGTTTAGTCTGACCATCTCATCTGTAA
CATCATTGGCAACGCTACCTTTGCCATGTTTCAGAAACAACTCTGGCGCATCGGGCTTCCCATACAATCG
ATAGATTGTCGCACCTGATTGCCCGACATTATCGCGAGCCCATTTATACCCATATAAATCAGCATCCATG
TTGGAATTTAATCGCGGCCTAGAGCAAGACGTTTCCCGTTGAATATGGCTCATAACACCCCTTGTATTAC
TGTTTATGTAAGCAGACAGTTTTATTGTTCATGACCAAAATCCCTTAACGTGAGTTTTCGTTCCACTGAG
CGTCAGACCCCGTAGAAAAGATCAAAGGATCTTCTTGAGATCCTTTTTTTCTGCGCGTAATCTGCTGCTT
GCAAACAAAAAAACCACCGCTACCAGCGGTGGTTTGTTTGCCGGATCAAGAGCTACCAACTCTTTTTCCG
AAGGTAACTGGCTTCAGCAGAGCGCAGATACCAAATACTGTCCTTCTAGTGTAGCCGTAGTTAGGCCACC
ACTTCAAGAACTCTGTAGCACCGCCTACATACCTCGCTCTGCTAATCCTGTTACCAGTGGCTGCTGCCAG
TGGCGATAAGTCGTGTCTTACCGGGTTGGACTCAAGACGATAGTTACCGGATAAGGCGCAGCGGTCGGGC
TGAACGGGGGGTTCGTGCACACAGCCCAGCTTGGAGCGAACGACCTACACCGAACTGAGATACCTACAGC
GTGAGCTATGAGAAAGCGCCACGCTTCCCGAAGGGAGAAAGGCGGACAGGTATCCGGTAAGCGGCAGGGT
CGGAACAGGAGAGCGCACGAGGGAGCTTCCAGGGGGAAACGCCTGGTATCTTTATAGTCCTGTCGGGTTT
CGCCACCTCTGACTTGAGCGTCGATTTTTGTGATGCTCGTCAGGGGGGCGGAGCCTATGGAAAAACGCCA
GCAACGCGGCCTTTTTACGGTTCCTGGCCTTTTGCTGGCCTTTTGCTCACATGTTCTTTCCTGCGTTATC
CCCTGATTCTGTGGATAACCGTATTACCGCCTTTGAGTGAGCTGATACCGCTCGCCGCAGCCGAACGACC
GAGCGCAGCGAGTCAGTGAGCGAGGAAGCGGAAGAGCGCCTGATGCGGTATTTTCTCCTTACGCATCTGT
GCGGTATTTCACACCGCAATGGTGCACTCTCAGTACAATCTGCTCTGATGCCGCATAGTTAAGCCAGTAT
ACACTCCGCTATCGCTACGTGACTGGGTCATGGCTGCGCCCCGACACCCGCCAACACCCGCTGACGCGCC
CTGACGGGCTTGTCTGCTCCCGGCATCCGCTTACAGACAAGCTGTGACCGTCTCCGGGAGCTGCATGTGT
CAGAGGTTTTCACCGTCATCACCGAAACGCGCGAGGCAGCTGCGGTAAAGCTCATCAGCGTGGTCGTGAA
GCGATTCACAGATGTCTGCCTGTTCATCCGCGTCCAGCTCGTTGAGTTTCTCCAGAAGCGTTAATGTCTG
GCTTCTGATAAAGCGGGCCATGTTAAGGGCGGTTTTTTCCTGTTTGGTCACTGATGCCTCCGTGTAAGGG
GGATTTCTGTTCATGGGGGTAATGATACCGATGAAACGAGAGAGGATGCTCACGATACGGGTTACTGATG
ATGAACATGCCCGGTTACTGGAACGTTGTGAGGGTAAACAACTGGCGGTATGGATGCGGCGGGACCAGAG
AAAAATCACTCAGGGTCAATGCCAGCGCTTCGTTAATACAGATGTAGGTGTTCCACAGGGTAGCCAGCAG
CATCCTGCGATGCAGATCCGGAACATAATGGTGCAGGGCGCTGACTTCCGCGTTTCCAGACTTTACGAAA
CACGGAAACCGAAGACCATTCATGTTGTTGCTCAGGTCGCAGACGTTTTGCAGCAGCAGTCGCTTCACGT
TCGCTCGCGTATCGGTGATTCATTCTGCTAACCAGTAAGGCAACCCCGCCAGCCTAGCCGGGTCCTCAAC
GACAGGAGCACGATCATGCGCACCCGTGGGGCCGCCATGCCGGCGATAATGGCCTGCTTCTCGCCGAAAC
GTTTGGTGGCGGGACCAGTGACGAAGGCTTGAGCGAGGGCGTGCAAGATTCCGAATACCGCAAGCGACAG
GCCGATCATCGTCGCGCTCCAGCGAAAGCGGTCCTCGCCGAAAATGACCCAGAGCGCTGCCGGCACCTGT
CCTACGAGTTGCATGATAAAGAAGACAGTCATAAGTGCGGCGACGATAGTCATGTCCCGCGCCCACCGGA
AGGAGCTGACTGGGTTGAAGGCTCTCAAGGGCATCGGTCGAGATCCCGGTGCCTAATGAGTGAGCTAACT
TACATTAATTGCGTTGCGCTCACTGCCCGCTTTCCAGTCGGGAAACCTGTCGTGCCAGCTGCATTAATGA
ATCGGCCAACGCGCGGGGAGAGGCGGTTTGCGTATTGGGCGCCAGGGTGGTTTTTCTTTTCACCAGTGAG
ACGGGCAACAGCTGATTGCCCTTCACCGCCTGGCCCTGAGAGAGTTGCAGCAAGCGGTCCACGCTGGTTT
GCCCCAGCAGGCGAAAATCCTGTTTGATGGTGGTTAACGGCGGGATATAACATGAGCTGTCTTCGGTATC
GTCGTATCCCACTACCGAGATATCCGCACCAACGCGCAGCCCGGACTCGGTAATGGCGCGCATTGCGCCC
AGCGCCATCTGATCGTTGGCAACCAGCATCGCAGTGGGAACGATGCCCTCATTCAGCATTTGCATGGTTT
GTTGAAAACCGGACATGGCACTCCAGTCGCCTTCCCGTTCCGCTATCGGCTGAATTTGATTGCGAGTGAG
ATATTTATGCCAGCCAGCCAGACGCAGACGCGCCGAGACAGAACTTAATGGGCCCGCTAACAGCGCGATT
TGCTGGTGACCCAATGCGACCAGATGCTCCACGCCCAGTCGCGTACCGTCTTCATGGGAGAAAATAATAC
TGTTGATGGGTGTCTGGTCAGAGACATCAAGAAATAACGCCGGAACATTAGTGCAGGCAGCTTCCACAGC
AATGGCATCCTGGTCATCCAGCTGATAGTTAATGATCAGCCCACTGACGCGTTGCGCGAGAAGATTGTGC
ACCGCCGCTTTACAGGCTTCGACGCCGCTTCGTTCTACCATCGACACCACCACGCTGGCACCCAGTTGAT
CGGCGCGAGATTTAATCGCCGCGACAATTTGCGACGGCGCGTGCAGGGCCAGACTGGAGGTGGCAACGCC
AATCAGCAACGACTGTTTGCCCGCCAGTTGTTGTGCCACGCGGTTGGGAATGTAATTCAGCTCCGCCATC
GCCGCTTCCACTTTTTCCCGCGTTTTCGCAGAAACGTGGCTGGCCTGGTTCACCACGCGGGAAACGGTCT
GATAAGAGACACCGGCATACTCTGCGACATCGTATAACGTTACTGGTTTCACATTCACCACCCTGAATTG
ACTCTCTTCCGGGCGCTATCATGCCATACCGCGAAAGGTTTTGCGCCATTCGATGGTGTCCGGGATCTCG
ACGCTCTCCCTTATGCGACTCCTGCATTAGGAAGCAGCCCAGTAGTAGGTTGAGGCCGTTGAGCACCGCC
GCCGCAAGGAATGGTGCATGCAAGGAGATGGCGCCCAACAGTCCCCCGGCCACGGGGCCTGCCACCATAC
CCACGCCGAAACAAGCGCTCATGAGCCCGAAGTGGCGAGCCCGATCTTCCCCATCGGTGATGTCGGCGAT
ATAGGCGCCAGCAACCGCACCTGTGGCGCCGGTGATGCCGGCCACGATGCGTCCGGCGTAGAGGATCGAG
ATCTCGATCCCGCGAAATTAATACGACTCACTATAGGGGAATTGTGAGCGGATAACAATTCCCCT
Features (pLannotate 1.2.2; 19 found; start..end, strand, type, name):
     12..34      +  RBS            RBS: efficient ribosome binding site from bacteriophage T7 gene 10 (Olins and Rangwala, 1989)
    108..779     +  CDS            PRDX6: PRDX6_HUMAN - Also known as AOP2, KIAA0106. Experimental evidence at protein level: Swiss-Prot protein existence level 1. Thiol-specific peroxidase that catalyzes the reduction of hydrogen peroxide and organic hydroperoxides to water and alcohols, respectively (PubMed:9497358, PubMed:10893423). Can reduce H(2)O(2) and short chain organic, fatty acid, and phospholipid hydroperoxides (PubMed:10893423). Also has phospholipase activity, can therefore either reduce the oxidized sn-2 fatty acyl group of phospholipids (peroxidase activity) or hydrolyze the sn-2 ester bond of phospholipids (phospholip
    931..948     +  CDS            9xHis (fragment): 9xHis affinity tag
    958..1007    +  CDS            SET1 (fragment): solubility-enhancement tag derived from T7 phage gene 10B
   1015..1062    +  terminator     T7 terminator: transcription terminator for bacteriophage T7 RNA polymerase
   1099..1527    +  rep_origin     f1 ori (sequence partly withheld): f1 bacteriophage origin of replication; arrow indicates direction of (+) strand synthesis
   1580..1637    +  promoter       AmpR promoter (fragment): bla
   1646..2461    -  CDS            KanR: aminoglycoside phosphotransferase; aph(3')-Ia; confers resistance to kanamycin in bacteria or G418 (Geneticin®) in eukaryotes
   2583..3171    +  rep_origin     ori: high-copy-number ColE1/pMB1/pBR322/pUC origin of replication
   3357..3496    -  misc_feature   bom: basis of mobility region from pBR322
   3598..3789    -  CDS            rop: Rop protein, which maintains plasmids at low copy number; rop
   3806..4186    +  CDS            YPB1_ECOLX: Protein predicted: Swiss-Prot protein existence level 4. From Escherichia coli.
   4258..4549    -  CDS            TcR (fragment): tetracycline efflux protein; tet; confers resistance to tetracycline
   4564..4585    -  protein_bind   CAP binding site: CAP binding activates transcription in the presence of cAMP. E. coli catabolite activator protein
   4598..5680    -  CDS            lacI: lac repressor; lacI; The lac repressor binds to the lac operator to inhibit transcription in E. coli. This inhibition can be relieved by adding lactose or isopropyl-β-D-thiogalactopyranoside (IPTG).
   5681..5758    -  promoter       lacI promoter: lacI
   5766..6045    -  CDS            TcR (fragment): tetracycline efflux protein; tet; confers resistance to tetracycline
   6067..6085    +  promoter       T7 promoter: promoter for bacteriophage T7 RNA polymerase
   6086..6110    +  protein_bind   lac operator: The lac repressor binds to the lac operator to inhibit transcription in E. coli. This inhibition can be relieved by adding lactose or isopropyl-β-D-thiogalactopyranoside (IPTG). lac repressor encoded by lacI
