[The description below was written by a language model from this plasmid's Addgene catalogue record and pLannotate feature annotations shown in this document.]
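Description:
PRDX6A-c001 is a bacterial expression plasmid built on the pNIC-Bio3 backbone, a pET-style vector, carrying the entire coding sequence (M1–P224) of human PRDX6. This gene encodes peroxiredoxin-6, a thiol-specific peroxidase that also has phospholipase activity. The insert was introduced by ligation-independent cloning. It is flanked by an N-terminal His6 tag with a TEV protease cleavage site and a C-terminal AviTag. The His6 tag allows affinity purification and can be removed with TEV protease. The AviTag allows site-specific biotinylation by the BirA biotin ligase, and the depositor notes using a BL21(DE3)-derived expression strain that carries a BirA plasmid. The depositor also reports an A111T substitution in PRDX6 whose effect on function is not known.

Expression is driven by a T7 promoter with an adjacent lac operator, followed by the strong T7 gene 10 ribosome binding site and closed by a T7 terminator. A lacI gene on the plasmid supplies repressor, so transcription is IPTG-inducible in hosts that provide T7 RNA polymerase. The plasmid is selected with kanamycin through an aph(3')-Ia gene and replicates from a ColE1/pMB1-type origin. The catalogue lists it as high copy, although the annotation also detects the pBR322-derived rop and bom elements. An f1 origin is present as well. The automated annotation does not call the N-terminal His6-TEV or the AviTag explicitly. It does mark a short His-tag fragment and a T7 gene 10B-derived fragment downstream of the insert, and the record does not say whether these are translated. Small tetracycline-resistance fragments appear to be non-functional backbone remnants. The construct is intended for producing recombinant, optionally biotinylated PRDX6 in E. coli.
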