Addgene plasmid #175474: PRDX6A-c001
Purpose: Protein expression in bacterial cells. Entire CDS, M1-P224. Can be biotinylated.
Depositing lab: Opher Gileadi. Depositing organization: University of Oxford.
Backbone
  Vector backbone: pNIC-Bio3
  Vector type: Bacterial Expression
Growth in bacteria
  Bacterial resistance: Kanamycin, 50 μg/mL
  Growth temperature: 37°C
  Growth strain: DH5alpha
  Copy number: High Copy
Gene/Insert
  Gene/Insert name: PRDX6 (alt name: 1-Cys|AOP2|HEL-S-128m|NSGPx|PRX|aiPLA2|p29)
  Species: H. sapiens (human)
  Mutation: See Depositor Comments
  Entrez Gene: PRDX6 (a.k.a. 1-Cys, AOP2, HEL-S-128m, LPCAT-5, NSGPx, PRX, aiPLA2, p29)
  Tag / fusion protein: His6-TEV (N terminal on insert); AviTag (C terminal on insert)
  Cloning method: Ligation Independent Cloning
Terms and licenses: Academic/Nonprofit Terms; Industry Terms: Not Available to Industry
Depositor comments: Ligation-independent cloning 5' site GTACTTCCAATCCAT; 3' site TATCCACCTTTACT. Gileadi lab uses BL21(DE3)-R3-pRARE2-pBirA cells for expression. Please note: Plasmid contains an A111T mutation in PRDX6. It is not known if this mutation affects the plasmid's function.
How to cite: PRDX6A-c001 was a gift from Opher Gileadi (Addgene plasmid # 175474 ; http://n2t.net/addgene:175474 ; RRID:Addgene_175474)
