>Addgene plasmid #175474 | PRDX6A-c001 | depositor partial sequence | sequence record 340389 | Coding sequence (including tags)
ATGCACCATCATCATCATCATTCTTCTGGTGTAGATCTGGGTACCGAGAACCTGTACTTCCAATCCATGC
CCGGAGGTCTGCTTCTCGGGGACGTGGCTCCCAACTTTGAGGCCAATACCACCGTCGGCCGCATCCGTTT
CCACGACTTTCTGGGAGACTCATGGGGCATTCTCTTCTCCCACCCTCGGGACTTTACCCCAGTGTGCACC
ACAGAGCTTGGCAGAGCTGCAAAGCTGGCACCAGAATTTGCCAAGAGGAATGTTAAGTTGATTGCCCTTT
CAATAGACAGTGTTGAGGACCATCTTGCCTGGAGCAAGGATATCAATGCTTACAATTGTGAAGAGCCCAC
AGAAAAGTTACCTTTTCCCATCATCGATGATAGGAATCGGGAGCTTGCCATCCTGTTGGGCATGCTGGAT
CCAGCAGAGAAGGATGAAAAGGGCATGCCTGTGACAGCTCGTGTGGTGTTTGTTTTTGGTCCTGATAAGA
AGCTGAAGCTGTCTATCCTCTACCCAGCTACCACTGGCAGGAACTTTGATGAGATTCTCAGGGTAGTCAT
CTCTCTCCAGCTGACAGCAGAAAAAAGGGTTGCCACCCCAGTTGATTGGAAGGATGGGGATAGTGTGATG
GTCCTTCCAACCATCCCTGAAGAAGAAGCCAAAAAACTTTTCCCGAAAGGAGTCTTCACCAAAGAGCTCC
CATCTGGCAAGAAATACCTCCGCTACACACCCCAGCCTAGCAGTAAAGGTGGATACGGCCTGAATGATAT
CTTTGAAGCGCAGAAGATTGAATGGCATGAATGA
